>Addgene plasmid #22304 | pFlag-CMV2-Brd4 (1-1362) | addgene full sequence | sequence record 147547 | Addgene NGS result
CATTAATGAATCGGCCAACGCGCGGGGAGAGGCGGTTTGCGTATTGGGCGCTCTTCCGCTTCCTCGCTCA
CTGACTCGCTGCGCTCGGTCGTTCGGCTGCGGCGAGCGGTATCAGCTCACTCAAAGGCGGTAATACGGTT
ATCCACAGAATCAGGGGATAACGCAGGAAAGAACATGTGAGCAAAAGGCCAGCAAAAGGCCAGGAACCGT
AAAAAGGCCGCGTTGCTGGCGTTTTTCCATAGGCTCCGCCCCCCTGACGAGCATCACAAAAATCGACGCT
CAAGTCAGAGGTGGCGAAACCCGACAGGACTATAAAGATACCAGGCGTTTCCCCCTGGAAGCTCCCTCGT
GCGCTCTCCTGTTCCGACCCTGCCGCTTACCGGATACCTGTCCGCCTTTCTCCCTTCGGGAAGCGTGGCG
CTTTCTCATAGCTCACGCTGTAGGTATCTCAGTTCGGTGTAGGTCGTTCGCTCCAAGCTGGGCTGTGTGC
ACGAACCCCCCGTTCAGCCCGACCGCTGCGCCTTATCCGGTAACTATCGTCTTGAGTCCAACCCGGTAAG
ACACGACTTATCGCCACTGGCAGCAGCCACTGGTAACAGGATTAGCAGAGCGAGGTATGTAGGCGGTGCT
ACAGAGTTCTTGAAGTGGTGGCCTAACTACGGCTACACTAGAAGAACAGTATTTGGTATCTGCGCTCTGC
TGAAGCCAGTTACCTTCGGAAAAAGAGTTGGTAGCTCTTGATCCGGCAAACAAACCACCGCTGGTAGCGG
TGGTTTTTTTGTTTGCAAGCAGCAGATTACGCGCAGAAAAAAAGGATCTCAAGAAGATCCTTTGATCTTT
TCTACGGGGTCTGACGCTCAGTGGAACGAAAACTCACGTTAAGGGATTTTGGTCATGAGATTATCAAAAA
GGATCTTCACCTAGATCCTTTTAAATTAAAAATGAAGTTTTAAATCAATCTAAAGTATATATGAGTAAAC
TTGGTCTGACAGTTACCAATGCTTAATCAGTGAGGCACCTATCTCAGCGATCTGTCTATTTCGTTCATCC
ATAGTTGCCTGACTCCCCGTCGTGTAGATAACTACGATACGGGAGGGCTTACCATCTGGCCCCAGTGCTG
CAATGATACCGCGAGACCCACGCTCACCGGCTCCAGATTTATCAGCAATAAACCAGCCAGCCGGAAGGGC
CGAGCGCAGAAGTGGTCCTGCAACTTTATCCGCCTCCATCCAGTCTATTAATTGTTGCCGGGAAGCTAGA
GTAAGTAGTTCGCCAGTTAATAGTTTGCGCAACGTTGTTGCCATTGCTACAGGCATCGTGGTGTCACGCT
CGTCGTTTGGTATGGCTTCATTCAGCTCCGGTTCCCAACGATCAAGGCGAGTTACATGATCCCCCATGTT
GTGCAAAAAAGCGGTTAGCTCCTTCGGTCCTCCGATCGTTGTCAGAAGTAAGTTGGCCGCAGTGTTATCA
CTCATGGTTATGGCAGCACTGCATAATTCTCTTACTGTCATGCCATCCGTAAGATGCTTTTCTGTGACTG
GTGAGTACTCAACCAAGTCATTCTGAGAATAGTGTATGCGGCGACCGAGTTGCTCTTGCCCGGCGTCAAT
ACGGGATAATACCGCGCCACATAGCAGAACTTTAAAAGTGCTCATCATTGGAAAACGTTCTTCGGGGCGA
AAACTCTCAAGGATCTTACCGCTGTTGAGATCCAGTTCGATGTAACCCACTCGTGCACCCAACTGATCTT
CAGCATCTTTTACTTTCACCAGCGTTTCTGGGTGAGCAAAAACAGGAAGGCAAAATGCCGCAAAAAAGGG
AATAAGGGCGACACGGAAATGTTGAATACTCATACTCTTCCTTTTTCAATATTATTGAAGCATTTATCAG
GGTTATTGTCTCATGAGCGGATACATATTTGAATGTATTTAGAAAAATAAACAAATAGGGGTTCCGCGCA
CATTTCCCCGAAAAGTGCCACCTG
[124 nt withheld, positions 1985-2108]
C
[91 nt withheld, positions 2110-2200]
A
[49 nt withheld, positions 2202-2250]
CCTTTGACGTTGGAGTCCACGTTCTTT
[37 nt withheld, positions 2278-2314]
ACCCTATCTCGGTCTATTCTTTTGATTTATAAGGGATTTTGCCGATTTCGGCCTATTGGTTAAAAAATGA
GCTGATTTAACAAAAATTTAACGCGAATTTTAACAAAATATTAACGCTTACAATTTCCATTCGCCATTCA
GGCTGCGCAACTGTTGGGAAGGGCGATCGGTGCGGGCCTCTTCGCTATTACGCCAGCTGGCGAAAGGGGG
ATGTGCTGCAAGGCGATTAAGTTGGGTAACGCCAGGGTTTTCCCAGTCACGACGTTGTAAAACGACGGCC
AGTGCCAAGCTGATCTATACATTGAATCAATATTGGCAATTAGCCATATTAGTCATTGGTTATATAGCAT
AAATCAATATTGGCTATTGGCCATTGCATACGTTGTATCTATATCATAATATGTACATTTATATTGGCTC
ATGTCCAATATGACCGCCATGTTGACATTGATTATTGACTAGTTATTAATAGTAATCAATTACGGGGTCA
TTAGTTCATAGCCCATATATGGAGTTCCGCGTTACATAACTTACGGTAAATGGCCCGCCTGGCTGACCGC
CCAACGACCCCCGCCCATTGACGTCAATAATGACGTATGTTCCCATAGTAACGCCAATAGGGACTTTCCA
TTGACGTCAATGGGTGGAGTATTTACGGTAAACTGCCCACTTGGCAGTACATCAAGTGTATCATATGCCA
AGTCCGCCCCCTATTGACGTCAATGACGGTAAATGGCCCGCCTGGCATTATGCCCAGTACATGACCTTAC
GGGACTTTCCTACTTGGCAGTACATCTACGTATTAGTCATCGCTATTACCATGGTGATGCGGTTTTGGCA
GTACACCAATGGGCGTGGATAGCGGTTTGACTCACGGGGATTTCCAAGTCTCCACCCCATTGACGTCAAT
GGGAGTTTGTTTTGGCACCAAAATCAACGGGACTTTCCAAAATGTCGTAATAACCCCGCCCCGTTGACGC
AAATGGGCGGTAGGCGTGTACGGTGGGAGGTCTATATAAGCAGAGCTCGTTTAGTGAACCGTCAGAATTG
ATCTACCATGGACTACAAAGACGATGACGACAAGCTTATGTCTGCGGAGAGCGGCCCTGGGACGAGATTG
AGAAATCTGCCAGTAATGGGGGATGGACTAGAAACTTCCCAAATGTCTACAACACAGGCCCAGGCCCAAC
CCCAGCCAGCCAACGCAGCCAGCACCAACCCCCCGCCCCCAGAGACCTCCAACCCTAACAAGCCCAAGAG
GCAG
[300 nt withheld, positions 3579-3878]
AAAATAAATGAGCTACCCACAGAAGAAACCGAGATCATGATAGTCCAGGCAAAAGGAAGAGGACGTGGGA
GGAAAGAAACAGGGACAGCAAAACCTGGCGTTTCCACGGTACCAAACACAACTCAAGCATCGACTCCTCC
GCAGACCCAGACCCCTCAGCCGAATCCTCCTCCTGTGCAGGCCACGCCTCACCCCTTCCCTGCCGTCACC
CCGGACCTCATCGTCCAGACCCCTGTCATGACAGTGGTGCCTCCCCAGCCACTGCAGACGCCCCCGCCAG
TGCCCCCCCAGCCACAACCCCCACCCGCTCCAGCTCCCCAGCCCGTACAGAGCCACCCACCCATCATCGC
GGCCACCCCACAGCCTGTGAAGACAAAGAAGGGAGTGAAGAGGAAAGCAGACACCACCACCCCCACCACC
ATTGACCCCATTCACGAGCCACCCTCGCTGCCCCCGGAGCCCAAGACCACCAAGCTGGGCCAGCGGCGGG
AGAGCAGCCGGCCCGTGAAACCTCCAAAGAAGGACGTGCCCGACTCTCAGCAGCACCCAGCACCAGAGAA
GAGCAGCAAGGTCTCGGAGCAGCTCAAGTGCTGCAGCGGCATCCTCAAGGAGATGTTTGCCAAGAAGCAC
GCCGCCTACGCCTGGCCCTTCTACAAGCCTGTGGACGTGGAGGCACTGGGCCTACACGACTACTGTGACA
TCATCAAGCACCCCATGGACATGAGCACAATCAAGTCTAAACTGGAGGCCCGTGAGTACCGTGATGCTCA
GGAGTTTGGTGCTGACGTCCGATTGATGTTCTCCAACTGCTATAAGTACAACCCTCCTGACCATGAGGTG
GTGGCCATGGCCCGCAAGCTCCAGGATGTGTTCGAAATGCGCTTTGCCAAGATGCCGGACGAGCCTGAGG
AGCCAGTGGTGGCCGTGTCCTCCCCGGCAGTGCCCCCTCCCACCAAGGTTGTGGCCCCGCCCTCATCCAG
CGACAGCAGCAGCGATAGCTCCTCGGACAGTGACAGTTCGACTGATGACTCTGAGGAGGAGCGAGCCCAG
CGGCTGGCTGAGCTCCAGGAGCAGCTCAAAGCCGTGCACGAGCAGCTTGCAGCCCTCTCTCAGCCCCAGC
AGAACAAACCAAAGAAAAAGGAGAAAGACAAGAAGGAAAAGAAAAAAGAAAAGCACAAAAGGAAAGAGGA
AGTGGAAGAGAATAAAAAAAGCAAAGCCAAGGAACCTCCTCCTAAAAAGACGAAGAAAAATAATAGCAGC
AACAGCAATGTGAGCAAGAAGGAGCCAGCGCCCATGAAGAGCAAGCCCCCTCCCACGTATGAG
[249 nt withheld, positions 5202-5450]
GAGAAAGTTGATGTGATTGCCGGCTCCTCCAAGATGAAGGGCTTCTCGTCCTCAGAGTCGGAGAGCTCCA
GTGAGTCCAGCTCCTCTGACAGCGAAGACTCCGAAACAGAGATGGCTCCGAAGTCAAAAAAGAAGGGGCA
CCCCGGGAGGGAGCAGAAGAAGCACCATCATCACCACCATCAGCAGATGCAGCAGGCCCCGGCTCCTGTG
CCCCAGCAGCCGCCCCCGCCTCCCCAGCAGCCCCCACCGCCTCCACCTCCGCAGCAGCAACAGCAGCCGC
CACCCCCGCCTCCCCCACCCTCCATGCCGCAGCAGGCAGCCCCGGCGATGAAGTCCTCGCCCCCACCCTT
CATTGCCACCCAGGTGCCCGTCCTGGAGCCCCAGCTCCCAGGCAGCGTCTTTGACCCCATCGGCCACTTC
ACCCAGCCCATCCTGCACCTGCCGCAGCCTGAGCTGCCCCCTCACCTGCCCCAGCCGCCTGAGCACAGCA
CTCCACCCCATCTCAACCAGCACGCAGTGGTCTCTCCTCCAGCTTTGCACAACGCACTACCCCAGCAGCC
ATCACGGCCCAGCAACCGAGCCGCTGCCCTGCCTCCCAAGCCCGCCCGGCCCCCAGCCGTGTCACCAGCC
TTGACCCAAACACCCCTGCTCCCACAGCCCCCCATGGCCCAACCCCCCCAAGTGCTGCTGGAGGATGAAG
AGCCACCTGCCCCACCCCTCACCTCCATGCAGATGCAGCTGTACCTGCAGCAGCTGCAGAAGGTGCAGCC
CCCTACGCCGCTACTCCCTTCCGTGAAGGTGCAGTCCCAGCCCCCACCCCCCCTGCCGCCCCCACCCCAC
CCCTCTGTGCAGCAGCAGCTGCAGCAGCAGCCGCCACCACCCCCACCACCCCAGCCCCAGCCTCCACCCC
AGCAGCAGCATCAGCCCCCTCCACGGCCCGTGCACTTGCAGCCCATGCAGTTTTCCACCCACATCCAACA
GCCCCCGCCACCCCAGGGCCAGCAGCCCCCCCATCCGCCCCCAGGCCAGCAGCCACCCCCGCCGCAGCCT
GCCAAGCCTCAGCAAGTCATCCAGCACCACCATTCACCCCGGCACCACAAGTCGGACCCCTACTCAACCG
GTCACCTCCGCGAAGCCCCCTCCCCGCTTATGATACATTCCCCCCAGATGTCACAGTTCCAGAGCCTGAC
CCACCAGTCTCCACCCCAGCAAAACGTCCAGCCTAAGAAACAGGAGCTGCGTGCTGCCTCCGTGGTCCAG
CCCCAGCCCCTTGTGGTGGTGAAGGAGGAGAAGATCCACTCACCCATCATCCGCAGCGAGCCCTTCAGCC
CCTCGCTGCGGCCGGAGCCCCCCAAGCACCCGGAGAGCATCAAGGCCCCCGTCCACCTGCCCCAGCGGCC
GGAAATGAAGCCTGTGGATGTCGGGAGGCCTGTGATCCGGCCCCCAGAGCAGAACGCACCGCCACCAGGG
GCCCCTGACAAGGACAAACAGAAACAGGAGCCGAAGACTCCAGTTGCGCCCAAAAAGGACCTGAAAATCA
AGAACATGGGCTCCTGGGCCAGCCTAGTGCAGAAGCATCCGACCACCCCCTCCTCCACAGCCAAGTCATC
CAGCGACAGCTTCGAGCAGTTCCGCCGCGCCGCTCGGGAGAAAGAGGAGCGTGAGAAGGCCCTGAAGGCT
CAGGCCGAGCACGCTGAGAAGGAGAAGGAGCGGCTGCGGCAGGAGCGCATGAGGAGCCGAGAGGACGAGG
ATGCGCTGGAGCAGGCCCGGCGGGCCCATGAGGAGGCACGTCGGCGCCAGGAGCAGCAGCAGCAGCAGCG
CCAGGAGCAACAGCAGCAGCAGCAACAGCAAGCAGCTGCGGTGGCTGCCGCCGCCACCCCACAGGCCCAG
AGCTCCCAGCCCCAGTCCATGCTGGACCAGCAGAGGGAGTTGGCCCGGAAGCGGGAGCAGGAGCGAAGAC
GCCGGGAAGCCATGGCAGCTACCATTGACATGAATTTCCAGAGTGATCTATTGTCAATATTTGAAGAAAA
TCTTTTCTGAGCGCACCTAGGTGGATCCCGGGTGGCATCCCTGTGACCCCTCCCCAGTGCCTCTCCTGGC
CCTGGAAGTTGCCACTCCAGTGCCCACCAGCCTTGTCCTAATAAAATTAAGTTGCATCATTTTGTCTGAC
TAGGTGTCCTTCTATAATATTATGGGGTGGAGGGGGGTGGTATGGAGCAAGGGGCAAGTTGGGAAGACAA
CCTGTAGGGCCTGCGGGGTCTATTGGGAACCAAGCTGGAGTGCAGTGGCACAATCTTGGCTCACTGCAAT
CTCCGCCTCCTGGGTTCAAGCGATTCTCCTGCCTCAGCCTCCCGAGTTGTTGGGATTCCAGGCATGCATG
ACCAGGCTCAGCTAATTTTTGTTTTTTTGGTAGAGACGGGGTTTCACCATATTGGCCAGGCTGGTCTCCA
ACTCCTAATCTCAGGTGATCTACCCACCTTGGCCTCCCAAATTGCTGGGATTACAGGCGTGAACCACTGC
TCCCTTCCCTGTCCTTCTGATTTTAAAATAACTATACCAGCAGGAGGACGTCCAGACACAGCATAGGCTA
CCTGGCCATGCCCAACCGGTGGGACATTTGAGTTGCTTGCTTGGCACTGTCCTCTCATGCGTTGGGTCCA
CTCAGTAGATGCCTGTTGAATTGGGTACGCGGCCAGCTTGGCTGTGGAATGTGTGTCAGTTAGGGTGTGG
AAAGTCCCCAGGCTCCCCAGCAGGCAGAAGTATGCAAAGCATGCATCTCAATTAGTCAGCAACCAGGTGT
GGAAAGTCCCCAGGCTCCCCAGCAGGCAGAAGTATGCAAAGCATGCATCTCAATTAGTCAGCAACCATAG
TCCCGCCCCTAACTCCGCCCATCCCGCCCCTAACTCCGCCCAGTTCCGCCCATTCTCCGCCCCATGGCTG
ACTAATTTTTTTTATTTATGCAGAGGCCGAGGCCGCCTCGGCCTCTGAGCTATTCCAGAAGTAGTGAGGA
GGCTTTTTTGGAGGCCTAGGCTTTTGCAAAAAGCTCCTCGAGGAACTGAAAAACCAGAAAGTTAATTCCC
TATAGTGAGTCGTATTAAATTCGTAATCATGTCATAGCTGTTTCCTGTGTGAAATTGTTATCCGCTCACA
ATTCCACACAACATACGAGCCGGAAGCATAAAGTGTAAAGCCTGGGGTGCCTAATGAGTGAGCTAACTCA
CATTAATTGCGTTGCGCTCACTGCCCGCTTTCCAGTCGGGAAACCTGTCGTGCCAGCTG
Features (pLannotate 1.2.2; 16 found; start..end, strand, type, name):
    234..822     -  rep_origin     ori: high-copy-number ColE1/pMB1/pBR322/pUC origin of replication
    993..1853    -  CDS            AmpR: β-lactamase; bla; confers resistance to ampicillin, carbenicillin, and related antibiotics
   1854..1958    -  promoter       AmpR promoter: bla
   1985..2413    +  rep_origin     f1 ori (sequence partly withheld): f1 bacteriophage origin of replication; arrow indicates direction of (+) strand synthesis
   2444..2598    -  CDS            lacZα (fragment): LacZα fragment of β-galactosidase; lacZ fragment
   2758..3137    +  enhancer       CMV enhancer: human cytomegalovirus immediate early enhancer
   3139..3338    +  promoter       CMV promoter: human cytomegalovirus (CMV) immediate early promoter
   3374..3394    +  CDS            3xFLAG (fragment): three tandem FLAG® epitope tags
   3402..7487    +  CDS            BRD4 (sequence partly withheld): BRD4_HUMAN - Also known as HUNK1. Experimental evidence at protein level: Swiss-Prot protein existence level 1. [Isoform B]: Acts as a chromatin insulator in the DNA damage response pathway. Inhibits DNA damage response signaling by recruiting the condensin-2 complex to acetylated histones, leading to chromatin structure remodeling, insulating the region from DNA damage response by limiting spreading of histone H2AX/H2A.x phosphorylation. From Homo sapiens (Human).
   7510..8132    +  polyA_signal   hGH poly(A) signal: human growth hormone polyadenylation signal
   8161..8490    +  promoter       SV40 promoter: SV40 enhancer and early promoter
   8529..8547    -  promoter       T7 promoter: promoter for bacteriophage T7 RNA polymerase
   8585..8601    -  protein_bind   lac operator: The lac repressor binds to the lac operator to inhibit transcription in E. coli. This inhibition can be relieved by adding lactose or isopropyl-β-D-thiogalactopyranoside (IPTG). lac repressor encoded by lacI
   8609..8639    -  promoter       lac promoter: promoter for the E. coli lac operon
   8654..8675    -  protein_bind   CAP binding site: CAP binding activates transcription in the presence of cAMP. E. coli catabolite activator protein
   8688..51      -  CDS            lacI (fragment) (across the origin): lac repressor; lacI; The lac repressor binds to the lac operator to inhibit transcription in E. coli. This inhibition can be relieved by adding lactose or isopropyl-β-D-thiogalactopyranoside (IPTG).
