[The description below was written by a language model from this plasmid's Addgene catalogue record and pLannotate feature annotations shown in this document.]
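Description:
pFlag-CMV2-Brd4 (1-1362) is a mammalian expression plasmid built on the commercial pFLAG-CMV2 backbone and carrying human BRD4, residues 1-1362 as indicated by its name, which corresponds to the full-length long form of this bromodomain protein. The sequenced plasmid is about 8.7 kb, consistent with a roughly 4.1 kb insert in a 4.7 kb vector. It is propagated in E. coli through a high-copy ColE1/pUC-type origin and selected with ampicillin via the β-lactamase gene and its own promoter. An f1 phage origin is also present, along with leftover cloning-vector elements (lacZα and lacI fragments, lac promoter and operator, CAP site, T7 promoter) that play no role in mammalian expression.

The expression cassette consists of the human cytomegalovirus immediate early enhancer and promoter, a short FLAG epitope sequence (annotated as a fragment of 3xFLAG, in line with the single N-terminal Flag tag recorded), the BRD4 open reading frame cloned between HindIII and BamHI sites, and the human growth hormone polyadenylation signal. This arrangement drives strong constitutive transcription in transfected mammalian cells and yields N-terminally Flag-tagged BRD4 that can be detected or immunoprecipitated with anti-FLAG antibodies. An SV40 enhancer/early promoter region lies downstream of the poly(A) signal, but no mammalian selection marker is annotated, so the plasmid appears suited mainly to transient transfection.

The associated publication concerns the P-TEFb-interacting domain of BRD4 and its effect on HIV transcription, so this full-length construct likely served for expression and interaction studies in that context, probably as a reference alongside truncated versions.
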