Addgene plasmid #22304: pFlag-CMV2-Brd4 (1-1362)
Depositing lab: Eric Verdin. Depositing organization: J. David Gladstone Institutes. Publication: Conserved P-TEFb-interacting domain of BRD4 inhibits HIV transcription. Bisgrove DA, Mahmoudi T, Henklein P, Verdin E. Proc Natl Acad Sci U S A. 2007 Aug 21. 104(34):13690-5. 10.1073/pnas.0705053104 PubMed 17690245.
Backbone
  Vector backbone: pFLAG-CMV2
  Backbone manufacturer: Sigma
  Backbone size w/o insert (bp): 4700
  Vector type: Mammalian Expression
Growth in bacteria
  Bacterial resistance: Ampicillin, 100 μg/mL
  Growth temperature: 37°C
  Growth strain: DH5alpha
  Copy number: Unknown
Gene/Insert
  Gene/Insert name: BRD4
  Species: H. sapiens (human)
  Insert size (bp): 4100
  Entrez Gene: BRD4 (a.k.a. CAP, CDLS6, FSHRG4, HUNK1, HUNKI, MCAP)
  Tag / fusion protein: Flag (N terminal on insert)
  Cloning method: Restriction Enzyme; 5′ cloning site HindIII (unknown if destroyed); 3′ cloning site BamHI (unknown if destroyed)
  Sequencing primers: 5′ CMV-F; 3′ hGH-PA-R
Terms and licenses: Academic/Nonprofit Terms; Industry Terms: Not Available to Industry
How to cite: pFlag-CMV2-Brd4 (1-1362) was a gift from Eric Verdin (Addgene plasmid # 22304)
