>Addgene plasmid #22304 | pFlag-CMV2-Brd4 (1-1362) | addgene partial sequence | sequence record 168647 | pCEP-fwd 5'-AGAGCTCGTTTAGTGAACCG-3'
AAGACGATGACGACAAGCTTATGTCTGCGGAGAGCGGCCCTGGGACGAGATTGAGAAATCTGCCAGTAAT
GGGGGATGGACTAGAAACTTCCCAAATGTCTACAACACAGGCCCAGGCCCAACCCCAGCCAGCCAACGCA
GCCAGCACCAACCCCCCGCCCCCAGAGACCTCCAACCCTAACAAGCCCAAGAGGCAG
[300 nt withheld, positions 198-497]
AAAATAAATGAGCTACCCACAGAAGAAACCGAGATCATGATAGTCCAGGCAAAAGGAAGAGGACGTGGGA
GGAAAGAAACAGGGACAGCAAAACCTGGCG
