>Addgene plasmid #22304 | pFlag-CMV2-Brd4 (1-1362) | addgene partial sequence | sequence record 168651 | hGH-PA-R 5'-CCAGCTTGGTTCCCAATAGA-3'
ACTTGCCCCTTGCTCCATACCACCCCCCTCCACCCCATAATATTATAGAAGGACACCTAGTCAGACAAAA
TGATGCAACTTAATTTTATTAGGACAAGGCTGGTGGGCACTGGAGTGGCAACTTCCAGGGCCAGGAGAGG
CACTGGGGAGGGGTCACAGGGATGCCACCCGGGATCCACCTAGGTGCGCTCAGAAAAGATTTTCTTCAAA
TATTGACAATAGATCACTCTGGAAATTCATGTCAATGGTAGCTGCCATGGCTTCCCGGCGTCTTCGCTCC
TGCTCCCGCTTCCGGGCCAACTCCCTCTGCTGGTCCAGCATGGACTGGGGCTGGGAGCTCTGGGCCTGTG
GGGTGGCGGCGGCAGCCACCGCAGCTGCTTGCTGTTGCTGCTGCTGCTGTTGCTCCTGGCGCTGCTGCTG
CTGCTGCTCCTGGCGCCGACGTGCCTCCTCATGGGCCCGCCGGGCCTGCTCCAGCGCATCCTCGTCCTCT
CGGCTCCTCATGCGCTCCTGCCGCAGCCGCTCCTTCTCCTTCTCAGCGTGCTC
